>Addgene plasmid #197290 | NF-155 pcDNA3 | addgene full sequence | sequence record 388073 | Addgene NGS Result
CTGCATAAATAAAAAAAATTAGTCAGCCATGGGGCGGAGAATGGGCGGAACTGGGCGGAGTTAGGGGCGG
GATGGGCGGAGTTAGGGGCGGGACTATGGTTGCTGACTAATTGAGATGCATGCTTTGCATACTTCTGCCT
GCTGGGGAGCCTGGGGACTTTCCACACCTGGTTGCTGACTAATTGAGATGCATGCTTTGCATACTTCTGC
CTGCTGGGGAGCCTGGGGACTTTCCACACCCTAACTGACACACATTCCACAGAATTAATTCGCGTTAAAT
TTTTGTTAAATCAGCTCATTTTTTAACCAATAGGCCGAAATCGGCAAAATCCCTTATAAATCAAAAGAAT
AGACCGAGATAGGGT
[37 nt withheld, positions 366-402]
AAAGAACGTGGACTCCAACGTCAAAGG
[49 nt withheld, positions 430-478]
T
[91 nt withheld, positions 480-570]
G
[124 nt withheld, positions 572-695]
GGGGATACCCCCTAGAGCCCCAGCTGGTTCTTTCCGCCTCAGAAGCCATAGAGCCCACCGCATCCCCAGC
ATGCCTGCTATTGTCTTCCCAATCCTCCCCCTTGCTGTCCTGCCCCACCCCACCCCCCAGAATAGAATGA
CACCTACTCAGACAATGCGATGCAATTTCCTCATTTTATTAGGAAAGGACAGTGGGAGTGGCACCTTCCA
GGGTCAAGGAAGGCACGGGGGAGGGGCAAACAACAGATGGCTGGCAACTAGAAGGCACAGTCGAGGCTGA
TCAGCGAGCTCTAGCATTTAGGTGACACTATAGAATAGGGCCCTCTAGATGCATGCTCGAGCGGCCGCAC
TAGTGATTGGTCCTCACAGCTTGGCAGACCCCCATGTTGTACCCTTGTCCCTGAAGGTGGTTGTGGCTTG
GTGGCAGGTCTGCAGTGGCTTCCTCTCCCCTCTCCCCTCCTACTTGCAAAGTAGTGCTGTGCCTGGGATG
CTCCATCAGGCCAGGGAATAGATGGCATTGACTGGAGATGTGGCCTCTGAGCTCTCATTGCCCTCGGTCT
CCTCCTTGTCCTTTCTGACAGTGTACTGGCCAATAAAGGAGCCATCTTCGTTGAACTGGCCCTCGCCACC
CTCGCCGTAGTCCACTAGGCTGTCGTCACTCTCCTGCTGCTTGATGGTGCCGTCCAGAGATGTCTGGCTG
CCCTGCAGGGGCTTGTTGTCCTCGTCACTGTAGTCAAATGAACCATCTTCTTCTTTGGGGTCTTCAGGGC
CCAAGGGGACATCCTTCTTTTCTCGCACTGGGTACTTGCCGCCACGACTCCTCTTGATGAAGCAGACGAT
AAGCAGGATCAGCACCAGAAGGGCAATGGCACACATGAGCCCGATGAACCAGCCCTGGGTGGCGATGTCA
GTCTGGTTGTTGGTGTAAGCTGCAGTTGGAGTAGCTTCATTTGGAGGTGTTGGGGACTCCTCCGTGGCTG
CTTCTCCAGAGCCCACCTGCGTCCTGGCACTGAGGGAGAAGCGGTAACGGGACACGGGGTCTGCTCTCTG
CACCGAGAACTTGGTCTGATTGGGAGAGAAGTTTTCCACCATCTGCTTTCCCAGTTTGGTTCCATTAAAG
GGCACGTATCTGAGCGTGTATCCAATCAGGATCCCGTTGGGGTGCTCTGGGTGATCCCATTCCAGGTTGA
TGGTCTCCAGGTTGGGCTGTCGGACTCTGAAACGCCTGGGGGCACTGGGTACTCCTTCCGGGGTGGTGAA
TTCCTTGGTTTCACTTCGAGGCCCATCACCTCTCCCATTGACCACAACCATCTCCAGCTTGTAGTTACTG
TAGGGGAACAGGCGACCCACCACGCCCCGGGGGCGGTCGCCAGGGAAGCTGGCCTGCTGTCTCTTCTGAG
ACACCCACAGGTTCTTCAGCAAACTGCTTTCCCTCCAGTAGTAAGCTCGATACTCTCTGAGCTGGCCCTG
GACCGTGTCAGAGTAGACGCGGTTCCACTGAAGGCTGATGGCTGTGCTGTTCAGGACTCGGATTTTAACT
TCAGTGGGTGCAGCCCTGGGATAATCTTCCCCCGAGTACCCAATGACGGTTTCAGGCTCCGGGCCTTTCC
CAAAGTCATTTTCAGCCTGGACTCGGATCTCATAGGGTACGTAGACAGGGGTCTGCCCCACCACATAGCG
AGAGCCCCACACGGTGACATTGTTCCAAGTCTCTCGGGTTTCTCTCCGTCGCCACTTGACAATGTAGCGC
AGGTTGGGGCCAAAGGCGGAGGTAGCATTCATAGGCGTCCATGTGATCTCCATATTGTTTTTTCGTGTCC
CTTCGCCCTTCACATCACTGGGGTTGGATTCAGGGGGTGCCCCGCTTGTTCGGTACCGCTCGGATGGAAG
GCTGGGGTGGCTGCTCCCAACCTCGTTGACAGCGATGACTCGGAACTGATAGTTGACATACGGGGACAGA
TGGAGGACGGCTGAGTTGACACTGCCTGGGAACTTGGAGTGGTCATGCCAGACTCCTGGCTGGAACTGGT
CCTCTTCAAACTGGACAACGTAGTCTGTGATGGGACTGTTGTTATCATCCCCCGGGATCCAGGTCAGCCT
CACACTCCTTTCCGCCAGGTCAGTGAGCTCCAGGTCCCTGGGTCGGTCTGGCCGCCCTAGAACAGTGAGG
TAGGCCTTTGCCAGGTCCTGGTCCAGCTCGGTGCTGGCCATGCACGTGTAACTGCCTTGGTCCCGCTCTG
CCACTCCGAAGATGGTCAGGGAGTCATCTTCCTTTTTCATCCTGTTTCCAATGTAGAGTGGCTCGTCATC
CTTCAGCCAGGAGACTGTGAGTTTCAAGGAGGGGTCATGCTTCACACGGCACTCCAGCTGCACTGTGGTG
CCCCTCTTGGCCACCTGGTCTTCAGGCATCCTGTAGATCCTGGTGGGGTCTTTGACCTCCAGGCGGACTT
GATTTTCAGCTTTTCCCAGGATGTTGGTGGCCACACAGGTGTAGATGCCTTGGTCCTCTTTGCGAATCAT
CTTGATTTCCAGGCTGCCATTTTCGTAGACGTGGTAGTTACCACCATCCAGGTTGCTTCCTTGCCCATTC
TTAAACCATCGGAGTGTTGGAATGGGAGACCCAAAGAACGGACAGTCCAGTCGCGTCCGGTTGTAAAGGA
TCACCCTGATGAGCTGGTTCCGGGGAGACAGCATCCGAGGGGGTACATCTAATACGCTGACGAAGGCATT
GGCCAGCAGGTAGCCATGTTCGTTGGATGTGTTACACTGGTACACTGCCCTGCTGCTGATCTGAGTGTCC
CGGAAGATGATAGTGTCTCCGGCCACCTCACGGTTGGGGTTGGGTGGTGCCGATTGCAAAGGGTCTCCAT
TCACCAGCCACTGGACGGTCGGCTTCGGGTTCCCATTGGCTCGACACACCAGCCTCCCATCTTCACCAGG
AGCCAGGATCAAGTTCTTGGGCTCATCCAGCCAGTATGGGGCAGCCTTTACTCTCACCGAGATCGTGTGC
CGGATGCTGCCCATCTTGTTGGAGGCCAGGCAGAAATACTCCCCAGAGTCCTCTTCAGAGACATTGGTGA
TGCGCAGAGCCTTGTTAAAATTCTCGAACTTGGCCTTGTCAGATGGGAGGTCCCCACCTTTCTTGTACCA
TGCAATATCTGGTGTTGGGACCCCAGAGGCAATGCACTCCAGCAGCAGGTCCATGCCGCGCAGTACCATC
TGACTGCTTGACGTGCCCTGGGGATACATGAAGCTAGGTGTTCTTTCCGCAACTCCTCGGGCACTATATA
TGTCAGGGTGGTTTCTTAAGGACGAGTCATTATAGGGGTTGTTGGTGAGGACTTTGAGGGTGAAGGGATT
CTTCTGCTGAATGGTGTGGGTGAAGTGGAAGCGTGCATTGCAGCTGTAGTCGGTCTGCATGTCCTGCAGC
ATGACGTTGGAGAAGTACAGGTCCCCGTTGTGACCCTGGGAGACACGCTTGTCCTGGGTGATGGGCTCCA
TGGAGCTGCTCATCCAGAAGATGACGGGGGATGGGAGGCCAGGTGGGGGGTTGCACTGCAGGGTTAAGGG
GGCACCCTCTTGAACCACGACGGGGTCTAGGTTTTCCTTGGGCCACAGGGGAGATTTGGACACCTGCAGG
CGGATGCGGTTGCTAAGAGCTGTGCCGAATTTGTTCCGGGCAAAGCACTGGTACTCCCCTTCGTACTCCT
CAGGCCGCCCACCACTGCGGAAGTCGATCACCAAGGTCCCAGACCTCCTCCTCATGGACACCCGTGGGTC
CTTGGCAATGTTGAAGAACCTGCTGTTGCGAGTCCAGTGGAAACTGGGGGCGGGGTTCCCTTTAGCTTCA
CATTCAATCAGGATGTTATCTCGGGGGTCCACGATGTGGTCCTTCACCGACTGCTTGGTGATCGTTGGGG
GTTGGGTCAGATCCATCGGAATCTCAATGGCCCCTCCGAGGCTGAGGAGGAAGAGGATGAGGGCTACGTG
GACCCAGGGTGGCGCCTGCTGCCTGGCCATCCTCAGCGCCAGGCCCTGCTCCGCACTGCCCAGCCCACGG
GCTCTCGATGCCTTGCGCCGTTCCTCGTGGGCTTTCCAGACAGTGCTCAGAATCCCGCGGCCATGGCGGC
CGGGAGCATGCGACGTCGATCTGCAGAATTCCAGCACACTGGCGGCCGTTACTAGTGGATCCGAGCTCGG
TACCAAGCTTGGGTCTCCCTATAGTGAGTCGTATTAATTTCGATAAGCCAGTAAGCAGTGGGTTCTCTAG
TTAGCCAGAGAGCTCTGCTTATATAGACCTCCCACCGTACACGCCTACCGCCCATTTGCGTCAATGGGGC
GGAGTTGTTACGACATTTTGGAAAGTCCCGTTGATTTTGGTGCCAAAACAAACTCCCATTGACGTCAATG
GGGTGGAGACTTGGAAATCCCCGTGAGTCAAACCGCTATCCACGCCCATTGATGTACTGCCAAAACCGCA
TCACCATGGTAATAGCGATGACTAATACGTAGATGTACTGCCAAGTAGGAAAGTCCCATAAGGTCATGTA
CTGGGCATAATGCCAGGCGGGCCATTTACCGTCATTGACGTCAATAGGGGGCGTACTTGGCATATGATAC
ACTTGATGTACTGCCAAGTGGGCAGTTTACCGTAAATACTCCACCCATTGACGTCAATGGAAAGTCCCTA
TTGGCGTTACTATGGGAACATACGTCATTATTGACGTCAATGGGCGGGGGTCGTTGGGCGGTCAGCCAGG
CGGGCCATTTACCGTAAGTTATGTAACGCGGAACTCCATATATGGGCTATGAACTAATGACCCCGTAATT
GATTACTATTAATAACTAGTCAATAATCAATGTCAACGCGTATATCTGGCCCGTACATCGCGAAGCAGCG
CAAAACGCCTAACCCTAAGCAGATTCTTCATGCAATTGTCGGTCAAGCCTTGCCTTGTTGTAGCTTAAAT
TTTGCTCGCGCACTACTCAGCGACCTCCAACACACAAGCAGGGAGCAGATACTGGCTTAACTATGCGGCA
TCAGAGCAGATTGTACTGAGAGTGCACCATAGGGGATCGGGAGATCTCCCGATCCGTCGACGTCAGGTGG
CACTTTTCGGGGAAATGTGCGCGGAACCCCTATTTGTTTATTTTTCTAAATACATTCAAATATGTATCCG
CTCATGAGACAATAACCCTGATAAATGCTTCAATAATATTGAAAAAGGAAGAGTATGAGTATTCAACATT
TCCGTGTCGCCCTTATTCCCTTTTTTGCGGCATTTTGCCTTCCTGTTTTTGCTCACCCAGAAACGCTGGT
GAAAGTAAAAGATGCTGAAGATCAGTTGGGTGCACGAGTGGGTTACATCGAACTGGATCTCAACAGCGGT
AAGATCCTTGAGAGTTTTCGCCCCGAAGAACGTTTTCCAATGATGAGCACTTTTAAAGTTCTGCTATGTG
GCGCGGTATTATCCCGTATTGACGCCGGGCAAGAGCAACTCGGTCGCCGCATACACTATTCTCAGAATGA
CTTGGTTGAGTACTCACCAGTCACAGAAAAGCATCTTACGGATGGCATGACAGTAAGAGAATTATGCAGT
GCTGCCATAACCATGAGTGATAACACTGCGGCCAACTTACTTCTGACAACGATCGGAGGACCGAAGGAGC
TAACCGCTTTTTTGCACAACATGGGGGATCATGTAACTCGCCTTGATCGTTGGGAACCGGAGCTGAATGA
AGCCATACCAAACGACGAGCGTGACACCACGATGCCTGTAGCAATGGCAACAACGTTGCGCAAACTATTA
ACTGGCGAACTACTTACTCTAGCTTCCCGGCAACAATTAATAGACTGGATGGAGGCGGATAAAGTTGCAG
GACCACTTCTGCGCTCGGCCCTTCCGGCTGGCTGGTTTATTGCTGATAAATCTGGAGCCGGTGAGCGTGG
GTCTCGCGGTATCATTGCAGCACTGGGGCCAGATGGTAAGCCCTCCCGTATCGTAGTTATCTACACGACG
GGGAGTCAGGCAACTATGGATGAACGAAATAGACAGATCGCTGAGATAGGTGCCTCACTGATTAAGCATT
GGTAACTGTCAGACCAAGTTTACTCATATATACTTTAGATTGATTTAAAACTTCATTTTTAATTTAAAAG
GATCTAGGTGAAGATCCTTTTTGATAATCTCATGACCAAAATCCCTTAACGTGAGTTTTCGTTCCACTGA
GCGTCAGACCCCGTAGAAAAGATCAAAGGATCTTCTTGAGATCCTTTTTTTCTGCGCGTAATCTGCTGCT
TGCAAACAAAAAAACCACCGCTACCAGCGGTGGTTTGTTTGCCGGATCAAGAGCTACCAACTCTTTTTCC
GAAGGTAACTGGCTTCAGCAGAGCGCAGATACCAAATACTGTTCTTCTAGTGTAGCCGTAGTTAGGCCAC
CACTTCAAGAACTCTGTAGCACCGCCTACATACCTCGCTCTGCTAATCCTGTTACCAGTGGCTGCTGCCA
GTGGCGATAAGTCGTGTCTTACCGGGTTGGACTCAAGACGATAGTTACCGGATAAGGCGCAGCGGTCGGG
CTGAACGGGGGGTTCGTGCACACAGCCCAGCTTGGAGCGAACGACCTACACCGAACTGAGATACCTACAG
CGTGAGCTATGAGAAAGCGCCACGCTTCCCGAAGGGAGAAAGGCGGACAGGTATCCGGTAAGCGGCAGGG
TCGGAACAGGAGAGCGCACGAGGGAGCTTCCAGGGGGAAACGCCTGGTATCTTTATAGTCCTGTCGGGTT
TCGCCACCTCTGACTTGAGCGTCGATTTTTGTGATGCTCGTCAGGGGGGCGGAGCCTATGGAAAAACGCC
AGCAACGCGGCCTTTTTACGGTTCCTGGCCTTTTGCTGGCCTTTTGCTCACATGTTCTTTCCTGCGTTAT
CCCCTGATTCTGTGGATAACCGTATTACCGCCTTTGAGTGAGCTGATACCGCTCGCCGCAGCCGAACGAC
CGAGCGCAGCGAGTCAGTGAGCGAGGAAGCGGAAGAGCGCCCAATACGCAAACCGCCTCTCCCCGCGCGT
TGGCCGATTCATTAATGCAGCTGGCACGACAGGTTTCCCGACTGGAAAGCGGGCAGTGAGCGCAACGCAA
TTAATGTGAGTTAGCTCACTCATTAGGCACCCCAGGCTTTACACTTTATGCTTCCGGCTCGTATGTTGTG
TGGAATTGTGAGCGGATAACAATTTCACACAGGAAACAGCTATGACCATGATTACGCCAAGCTCTAGCTA
GAGGTCGACGGTATACAGACATGATAAGATACATTGATGAGTTTGGACAAACCACAACTAGAATGCAGTG
AAAAAAATGCTTTATTTGTGAAATTTGTGATGCTATTGCTTTATTTGTAACCATTATAAGCTGCAATAAA
CAAGTTGGGGTGGGCGAAGAACTCCAGCATGAGATCCCCGCGCTGGAGGATCATCCAGCCGGCGTCCCGG
AAAACGATTCCGAAGCCCAACCTTTCATAGAAGGCGGCGGTGGAATCGAAATCTCGTGATGGCAGGTTGG
GCGTCGCTTGGTCGGTCATTTCGAACCCCAGAGTCCCGCTCAGAAGAACTCGTCAAGAAGGCGATAGAAG
GCGATGCGCTGCGAATCGGGAGCGGCGATACCGTAAAGCACGAGGAAGCGGTCAGCCCATTCGCCGCCAA
GCTCTTCAGCAATATCACGGGTAGCCAACGCTATGTCCTGATAGCGGTCCGCCACACCCAGCCGGCCACA
GTCGATGAATCCAGAAAAGCGGCCATTTTCCACCATGATATTCGGCAAGCAGGCATCGCCATGGGTCACG
ACGAGATCCTCGCCGTCGGGCATGCGCGCCTTGAGCCTGGCGAACAGTTCGGCTGGCGCGAGCCCCTGAT
GCTCTTCGTCCAGATCATCCTGATCGACAAGACCGGCTTCCATCCGAGTACGTGCTCGCTCGATGCGATG
TTTCGCTTGGTGGTCGAATGGGCAGGTAGCCGGATCAAGCGTATGCAGCCGCCGCATTGCATCAGCCATG
ATGGATACTTTCTCGGCAGGAGCAAGGTGAGATGACAGGAGATCCTGCCCCGGCACTTCGCCCAATAGCA
GCCAGTCCCTTCCCGCTTCAGTGACAACGTCGAGCACAGCTGCGCAAGGAACGCCCGTCGTGGCCAGCCA
CGATAGCCGCGCTGCCTCGTCCTGCAGTTCATTCAGGGCACCGGACAGGTCGGTCTTGACAAAAAGAACC
GGGCGCCCCTGCGCTGACAGCCGGAACACGGCGGCATCAGAGCAGCCGATTGTCTGTTGTGCCCAGTCAT
AGCCGAATAGCCTCTCCACCCAAGCGGCCGGAGAACCTGCGTGCAATCCATCTTGTTCAATCATGCGAAA
CGATCCTCATCCTGTCTCTTGATCAGATCCGAAAATGGATATACAAGCTCCCGGGAGCTTTTTGCAAAAG
CCTAGGCCTCCAAAAAAGCCTCCTCACTACTTCTGGAATAGCTCAGAGGCAGAGGCGGCCTCGGCCT
Features (pLannotate 1.2.2; 21 found; start..end, strand, type, name):
    267..695     -  rep_origin     f1 ori (sequence partly withheld): f1 bacteriophage origin of replication; arrow indicates direction of (+) strand synthesis
    716..737     -  promoter       SV40 promoter (fragment): SV40 enhancer and early promoter
    741..965     -  polyA_signal   bGH poly(A) signal: bovine growth hormone polyadenylation signal
    991..1009    +  promoter       SP6 promoter: promoter for bacteriophage SP6 RNA polymerase
   1194..4715    -  CDS            Nfasc (fragment): NFASC_RAT - Experimental evidence at protein level: Swiss-Prot protein existence level 1. Cell adhesion, ankyrin-binding protein which may be involved in neurite extension, axonal guidance, synaptogenesis, myelination and neuron-glial cell interactions. Isoform 2/isoform 3 may be responsible for mediating and signaling axon-glial interaction during the early stages of myelination. From Rattus norvegicus (Rat).
   4913..4931    -  promoter       T7 promoter: promoter for bacteriophage T7 RNA polymerase
   4947..4980    -  LTR            5' LTR (truncated) (fragment): truncated 5' long terminal repeat (LTR) from HIV-1
   4976..5179    -  promoter       CMV promoter: human cytomegalovirus (CMV) immediate early promoter
   5180..5559    -  enhancer       CMV enhancer: human cytomegalovirus immediate early enhancer
   5714..5766    +  misc_feature   bom (fragment): basis of mobility region from pBR322
   5825..5929    +  promoter       AmpR promoter: bla
   5930..6790    +  CDS            AmpR: β-lactamase; bla; confers resistance to ampicillin, carbenicillin, and related antibiotics
   6961..7549    +  rep_origin     ori: high-copy-number ColE1/pMB1/pBR322/pUC origin of replication
   7732..7824    +  CDS            lacI (fragment): lac repressor; lacI; The lac repressor binds to the lac operator to inhibit transcription in E. coli. This inhibition can be relieved by adding lactose or isopropyl-β-D-thiogalactopyranoside (IPTG).
   7837..7858    +  protein_bind   CAP binding site: CAP binding activates transcription in the presence of cAMP. E. coli catabolite activator protein
   7873..7903    +  promoter       lac promoter: promoter for the E. coli lac operon
   7911..7927    +  protein_bind   lac operator: The lac repressor binds to the lac operator to inhibit transcription in E. coli. This inhibition can be relieved by adding lactose or isopropyl-β-D-thiogalactopyranoside (IPTG). lac repressor encoded by lacI
   8000..8121    -  polyA_signal   SV40 poly(A) signal: SV40 polyadenylation signal
   8116..8274    -  CDS            ble (fragment): BLE_KLEPN - Experimental evidence at protein level: Swiss-Prot protein existence level 1. Binding protein with a strong affinity to the bleomycin family of antibiotics. Binds to CL990; an antimitotic-antibiotic compound. From Klebsiella pneumoniae.
   8298..9089    -  CDS            neo: KKA2_KLEPN - Also known as kan, nptII. Experimental evidence at protein level: Swiss-Prot protein existence level 1. Resistance to kanamycin, neomycin, paromomycin, ribostamycin, butirosin and gentamicin B. From Klebsiella pneumoniae.
   9156..253     -  promoter       SV40 promoter (across the origin): SV40 enhancer and early promoter
