[The description below was written by a language model from this plasmid's Addgene catalogue record and pLannotate feature annotations shown in this document.]
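Description:
NF-155 pcDNA3 is a mammalian expression plasmid of about 9.2 kb carrying rat neurofascin (Nfasc). The catalogue lists the backbone as unknown, but the name and the annotated features match a pcDNA3-type vector. It is propagated in E. coli through a high-copy ColE1/pUC-type origin and selected with ampicillin via the bla gene and its own promoter. An f1 origin is also present, which permits single-stranded DNA production. Remnants of a lac promoter/operator region, a lacI fragment and a bom fragment appear to be backbone carry-over with no stated function here.

The payload is an Nfasc coding region of roughly 3.5 kb, annotated as a fragment relative to the rat reference protein. It sits downstream of the human CMV immediate-early enhancer and promoter and is terminated by the bovine growth hormone polyadenylation signal. T7 and SP6 phage promoters flank the insert, as is usual for this vector family, and can serve for in vitro transcription or as sequencing primer sites. The very short hit labelled as a truncated HIV-1 LTR overlaps the end of the CMV promoter and is probably an annotation artefact, not a viral element. A separate SV40 early promoter drives the neo gene, followed by a ble fragment and an SV40 poly(A) signal, which provides G418 selection of stably transfected mammalian cells.

The plasmid name indicates the 155 kDa neurofascin isoform, whereas the insert field reads "Pan-Neurofascin (extracellular)", which refers to the epitope recognised by the associated antibody. No epitope tags or reporters are annotated. The record describes the plasmid as a validated antigen-expression construct for an anti-pan-neurofascin (extracellular) antibody, so its typical use is to express neurofascin in transfected cells for testing or confirming antibody specificity.
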