Addgene plasmid #197290: NF-155 pcDNA3
Purpose: Plasmid expressing an antigen targeting the Plasmid expressing an antigen targeting Neurofascin-155
Depositing lab: Peter Brophy. Depositing organization: University of Edinburgh. Publication: Transient expression of neurofascin by oligodendrocytes at the onset of myelinogenesis: implications for mechanisms of axon-glial interaction. Collinson JM, Marshall D, Gillespie CS, Brophy PJ. Glia. 1998 May;23(1):11-23 10.1002/(sici)1098-1136(199805)23:1<11::aid-glia2>3.0.co;2-7 PubMed 9562181.
Backbone
  Vector backbone: Unknown
  Vector type: Mammalian Expression
Growth in bacteria
  Bacterial resistance: Ampicillin, 100 μg/mL
  Growth temperature: 37°C
  Growth strain: DH5alpha
  Copy number: Unknown
Gene/Insert
  Gene/Insert name: Pan-Neurofascin (extracellular)
  Species: R. norvegicus (rat)
  Entrez Gene: Nfasc (a.k.a. NF)
  Cloning method: Unknown
Terms and licenses: Academic/Nonprofit Terms; Industry Terms: Not Available to Industry
Depositor comments: This is a validated antigen plasmid of Anti-Pan-Neurofascin (extracellular) [A12/18R]. Additional reference: https://pubmed.ncbi.nlm.nih.gov/10931875/.
How to cite: NF-155 pcDNA3 was a gift from Peter Brophy (Addgene plasmid # 197290 ; http://n2t.net/addgene:197290 ; RRID:Addgene_197290)
